>Addgene plasmid #192807 | pMRX-IP-3xFLAG-NCOA4 | addgene full sequence | sequence record 379042 | Addgene NGS Result
GACATTGATTATTGACTAGTTATTAATAGTAATCAATTACGGGGTCATTAGTTCATAGCCCATATATGGA
GTTCCGCGTTACATAACTTACGGTAAATGGCCCGCCTGGCTGACCGCCCAACGACCCCCGCCCATTGACG
TCAATAATGACGTATGTTCCCATAGTAACGCCAATAGGGACTTTCCATTGACGTCAATGGGTGGAGTATT
TACGGTAAACTGCCCACTTGGCAGTACATCAAGTGTATCATATGCCAAGTACGCCCCCTATTGACGTCAA
TGACGGTAAATGGCCCGCCTGGCATTATGCCCAGTACATGACCTTATGGGACTTTCCTACTTGGCAGTAC
ATCTACGTATTAGTCATCGCTATTACCATGCTAGAGAACCATCAGATGTTTCCAGGGTGCCCCAAGGACC
TGAAATGACCCTGTGCCTTATTTGAACTAACCAATCAGTTCGCTTCTCGCTTCTGTTCGCGCGCTTCTGC
TCCCCGAGCTCAATAAAAGAGCCCACAACCCCTCACTCGGCGCGCCAGTCCTCCGATTGACTGAGTCGCC
CGGGTACCCGTGTATCCAATAAACCCTCTTGCAGTTGCATCCGACTTGTGGTCTCGCTGTTCCTTGGGAG
GGTCTCCTCTGAGTGATTGACTACCCGTCAGCGGGGGTCTTTCATTTGGGGGCTCGTCCGGGATCGGGAG
ACCCCTGCCCAGGGACCACCGACCCACCACCGGGAGGTAAGCTGGCCAGCAACTTATCTGTGTCTGTCCG
ATTGTCTAGTGTCTATGACTGATTTTATGCGCCTGCGTCGGTACTAGTTAGCTAACTAGCTCTGTATCTG
GCGGACCCGTGGTGGAACTGACGAGTTCGGAACACCCGGCCGCAACCCTGGGAGACGTCCCAGGGACTTC
GGGGGCCGTTTTTGTGGCCCGACCTGAGTCCAAAAATCCCGATCGTTTTGGACTCTTTGGTGCACCCCCC
TTAGAGGAGGGATATGTGGTTCTGGTAGGAGACGAGAACCTAAAACAGTTCCCGCCTCCGTCTGAATTTT
TGCTTTCGGTTTGGGACCGAAGCCGCGCCGCGCGTCTTGTCTGCTGCAGCATCGTTCTGTGTTGTCTCTG
TCTGACTGTGTTTCTGTATTTGTCTGAAAATATGGGCCCGGGCCAGACTGTTACCACTCCCTTAAGTTTG
ACCTTAGGTCACTGGAAAGATGTCGAGCGGATCGCTCACAACCAGTCGGTAGATGTCAAGAAGAGACGTT
GGGTTACCTTCTGCTCTGCAGAATGGCCAACCTTTAACGTCGGATGGCCGCGAGACGGCACCTTTAACCG
AGACCTCATCACCCAGGTTAAGATCAAGGTCTTTTCACCTGGCCCGCATGGACACCCAGACCAGGTCCCC
TACATCGTGACCTGGGAAGCCTTGGCTTTTGACCCCCCTCCCTGGGTCAAGCCCTTTGTACACCCTAAGC
CTCCGCCTCCTCTTCCTCCATCCGCCCCGTCTCTCCCCCTTGAACCTCCTCGTTCGACCCCGCCTCGATC
CTCCCTTTATCCAGCCCTCACTCCTTCTCTAGGCGCCCCCATATGGCCATATGAGATCTTATATGGGGCA
CCCCCGCCCCTTGTAAACTTCCCTGACCCTGACATGACAAGAGTTACTAACAGCCCCTCTCTCCAAGCTC
ACTTACAGGCTCTCTACTTAGTCCAGCACGAAGTCTGGAGACCTCTGGCGGCAGCCTACCAAGAACAACT
GGACCGACCGGTGGTACCTCACCCTTACCGAGTCGGCGACACAGTGTGGGTCCGCCGACACCAGACTAAG
AACCTAGAACCTCGCTGGAAAGGACCTTACACAGTCCTGCTGACCACCCCCACCGCCCTCAAAGTAGACG
GCATCGCAGCTTGGATACACGCCGCCCACGTGAAGGCTGCCGACCCCGGGGGTGGACCATCCTCTAGACT
GCCGGATCTGCCATCGATATAAAGCTTGCCACCATGGACTACAAAGACCATGACGGTGATTATAAAGATC
ATGACATCGACTACAAGGATGACGATGACAAGGGTTCAGGCTCGGGATCCGGGAATTCGAATACCTTCCA
AGACCAGAGTGGCAGCTCCAGTAATAGAGAACCCCTTTTGAGGTGTAGTGATGCACGGAGGGACTTGGAG
CTTGCTATTGGTGGAGTTCTCCGGGCTGAACAGCAAATTAAAGATAACTTGCGAGAGGTCAAAGCTCAGA
TTCACAGTTGCATAAGCCGTCACCTGGAATGTCTTAGAAGCCGTGAGGTATGGCTGTATGAACAGGTGGA
CCTTATTTATCAGCTTAAAGAGGAGACACTTCAACAGCAGGCTCAGCAGCTCTACTCGTTATTGGGCCAG
TTCAATTGTCTTACTCATCAACTGGAGTGTACCCAAAACAAAGATCTAGCCAATCAAGTCTCTGTGTGCC
TGGAGAGACTGGGCAGTTTGACCCTTAAGCCTGAAGATTCAACTGTCCTGCTCTTTGAAGCTGACACAAT
TACTCTGCGCCAGACCATCACCACATTTGGGTCTCTCAAAACCATTCAAATTCCTGAGCACTTGATGGCT
CATGCTAGTTCAGCAAATATTGGGCCCTTCCTGGAGAAGAGAGGCTGTATCTCCATGCCAGAGCAGAAGT
CAGCATCCGGTATTGTAGCTGTCCCTTTCAGCGAATGGCTCCTTGGAAGCAAACCTGCCAGTGGTTATCA
AGCTCCTTACATACCCAGCACCGACCCCCAGGACTGGCTTACCCAAAAGCAGACCTTGGAGAACAGTCAG
ACTTCTTCCAGAGCCTGCAATTTCTTCAATAATGTCGGGGGAAACCTAAAGGGCTTAGAAAACTGGCTCC
TCAAGAGTGAAAAATCAAGTTATCAAAAGTGTAACAGCCATTCCACTACTAGTTCTTTCTCCATTGAAAT
GGAAAAGGTTGGAGATCAAGAGCTTCCTGATCAAGATGAGATGGACCTATCAGATTGGCTAGTGACTCCC
CAGGAATCCCATAAGCTGCGGAAGCCTGAGAATGGCAGTCGTGAAACTTCTGAAAAATTCAAATTATTGT
TCCAGTCCTATAATGTGAATGATTGGCTTGTCAAGACTGACTCCTGTACCAACTGTCAGGGAAACCAGCC
CAAAGGTGTGGAGATTGAAAACCTGGGCAATCTGAAGTGCCTGAATGACCACTTGGAGGCCAAGAAACCA
TTGTCCACCCCCAGCATGGTTACAGAGGATTGGCTTGTCCAGAACCATCAG
[141 nt withheld, positions 3272-3412]
CCTGTGGAACCCAAACCTGAGCCTGAGAAGCATAAAGATTCCCTGAATATGTGGCTCTGTCCTAGAAAAG
AAGTAATAGAACAAACTAAAGCACCAAAGGCAATGACTCCTTCTAGAATTGCTGATTCCTTCCAAGTCAT
AAAGAACAGCCCCTTGTCGGAGTGGCTTATCAGGCCCCCATACAAAGAAGGAAGTCCCAAGGAAGTGCCT
GGTACTGAAGACAGAGCTGGCAAACAGAAGTTTAAAAGCCCCATGAATACTTCCTGGTGTTCCTTTAACA
CAGCTGACTGGGTCCTGCCAGGAAAGAAGATGGGCAACCTCAGCCAGTTATCTTCTGGAGAAGACAAGTG
GCTGCTTCGAAAGAAGGCCCAGGAAGTATTACTTAATTCACCTCTACAGGAGGAACATAACTTCCCCCCA
GACCATTATGGCCTCCCTGCAGTTTGTGATCTCTTTGCCTGTATGCAGCTTAAAGTTGATAAAGAGAAGT
GGTTATATCGAACTCCTCTACAGATGTAGCTCGAGAGCGGCCGCTACGTAAATTCCGCCCCCCCCCCTAA
CGTTACTGGCCGAAGCCGCTTGGAATAAGGCCGGTGTGCGTTTGTCTATATGTTATTTTCCACCATATTG
CCGTCTTTTGGCAATGTGAGGGCCCGGAAACCTGGCCCTGTCTTCTTGACGAGCATTCCTAGGGGTCTTT
CCCCTCTCGCCAAAGGAATGCAAGGTCTGTTGAATGTCGTGAAGGAAGCAGTTCCTCTGGAAGTTTCTTG
AAGACAAACAACGTCTGTAGCGACCCTTTGCAGGCAGCGGAACCCCCCACCTGGCGACAGGTGCCTCTGC
GGCCAAAAGCCACGTGTATAAGATACACCTGCAAAGGCGGCACAACCCCAGTGCCACGTTGTGAGTTGGA
TAGTTGTGGAAAGAGTCAAATGGCTCTCCTCAAGCGTATTCAACAAGGGGCTGAAGGATGCCCAGAAGGT
ACCCCATTGTATGGGATCTGATCTGGGGCCTCGGTGCACATGCTTTACATGTGTTTAGTCGAGGTTAAAA
AAACGTCTAGGCCCCCCGAACCACGGGGACGTGGTTTTCCTTTGAAAAACACGATGATAATATGGCCACA
ACCGTCGACATGACCGAGTACAAGCCCACGGTGCGCCTCGCCACCCGCGACGACGTCCCCCGGGCCGTAC
GCACCCTCGCCGCCGCGTTCGCCGACTACCCCGCCACGCGCCACACCGTCGACCCGGACCGCCACATCGA
GCGGGTCACCGAGCTGCAAGAACTCTTCCTCACGCGCGTCGGGCTCGACATCGGCAAGGTGTGGGTCGCG
GACGACGGCGCCGCGGTGGCGGTCTGGACCACGCCGGAGAGCGTCGAAGCGGGGGCGGTGTTCGCCGAGA
TCGGCCCGCGCATGGCCGAGTTGAGCGGTTCCCGGCTGGCCGCGCAGCAACAGATGGAAGGCCTCCTGGC
GCCGCACCGGCCCAAGGAGCCCGCGTGGTTCCTGGCCACCGTCGGCGTCTCGCCCGACCACCAGGGCAAG
GGTCTGGGCAGCGCCGTCGTGCTCCCCGGAGTGGAGGCGGCCGAGCGCGCCGGGGTGCCCGCCTTCCTGG
AGACCTCCGCGCCCCGCAACCTCCCCTTCTACGAGCGGCTCGGCTTCACCGTCACCGCCGACGTCGAGGT
GCCCGAAGGACCGCGCACCTGGTGCATGACCCGCAAGCCCGGTGCCTGAGTCGACCGCCCGCCCCACGAC
CCGCAGCGCCCGACCGAAAGGAGCGCACGACCCCATGGCTCGACGATAAAATAAAAGATTTTATTTAGTC
TCCAGAAAAAGGGGGGAATGAAAGACCCCACCTGTAGGTTTGGCAAGCTAGCTTAAGTAACGCCATTTTG
CAAGGCATGGAAAAATACATAACTGAGAATAGAGAAGTTCAGATCAAGGTCAGGAACAGATGGAACAGCT
GAATATGGGCCAAACAGGATATCTGTGGTAAGCAGTTCCTGCCCCGGCTCAGGGCCAAGAACAGATGGAA
CAGCTGAATATGGGCCAAACAGGATATCTGTGGTAAGCAGTTCCTGCCCCGGCTCAGGGCCAAGAACAGA
TGGTCCCCAGATGCGGTCCAGCCCTCAGCAGTTTCTAGAGAACCATCAGATGTTTCCAGGGTGCCCCAAG
GACCTGAAATGACCCTGTGCCTTATTTGAACTAACCAATCAGTTCGCTTCTCGCTTCTGTTCGCGCGCTT
CTGCTCCCCGAGCTCAATAAAAGAGCCCACAACCCCTCACTCGGGGCGCCAGTCCTCCGATTGACTGAGT
CGCCCGGGTACCCGTGTATCCAATAAACCCTCTTGCAGTTGCATCCGACTTGTGGTCTCGCTGTTCCTTG
GGAGGGTCTCCTCTGAGTGATTGACTACCCGTCAGCGGGGGTCTTTCACATGCAGCATGTATCAAAATTA
ATTTGGTTTTTTTTCTTAAGTATTTACATTAAATGGCCATAGTTGCATTAATGAATCGGCCAACGCGCGG
GGAGAGGCGGTTTGCGTATTGGGCGCTCTTCCGCTTCCTCGCTCACTGACTCGCTGCGCTCGGTCGTTCG
GCTGCGGCGAGCGGTATCAGCTCACTCAAAGGCGGTAATACGGTTATCCACAGAATCAGGGGATAACGCA
GGAAAGAACATGTGAGCAAAAGGCCAGCAAAAGGCCAGGAACCGTAAAAAGGCCGCGTTGCTGGCGTTTT
TCCATAGGCTCCGCCCCCCTGACGAGCATCACAAAAATCGACGCTCAAGTCAGAGGTGGCGAAACCCGAC
AGGACTATAAAGATACCAGGCGTTTCCCCCTGGAAGCTCCCTCGTGCGCTCTCCTGTTCCGACCCTGCCG
CTTACCGGATACCTGTCCGCCTTTCTCCCTTCGGGAAGCGTGGCGCTTTCTCATAGCTCACGCTGTAGGT
ATCTCAGTTCGGTGTAGGTCGTTCGCTCCAAGCTGGGCTGTGTGCACGAACCCCCCGTTCAGCCCGACCG
CTGCGCCTTATCCGGTAACTATCGTCTTGAGTCCAACCCGGTAAGACACGACTTATCGCCACTGGCAGCA
GCCACTGGTAACAGGATTAGCAGAGCGAGGTATGTAGGCGGTGCTACAGAGTTCTTGAAGTGGTGGCCTA
ACTACGGCTACACTAGAAGAACAGTATTTGGTATCTGCGCTCTGCTGAAGCCAGTTACCTTCGGAAAAAG
AGTTGGTAGCTCTTGATCCGGCAAACAAACCACCGCTGGTAGCGGTGGTTTTTTTGTTTGCAAGCAGCAG
ATTACGCGCAGAAAAAAAGGATCTCAAGAAGATCCTTTGATCTTTTCTACGGGGTCTGACGCTCAGTGGA
ACGAAAACTCACGTTAAGGGATTTTGGTCATGAGATTATCAAAAAGGATCTTCACCTAGATCCTTTTGCG
GCCGGCCGCAAATCAATCTAAAGTATATATGAGTAAACTTGGTCTGACAGTTACCAATGCTTAATCAGTG
AGGCACCTATCTCAGCGATCTGTCTATTTCGTTCATCCATAGTTGCCTGACTCCCCGTCGTGTAGATAAC
TACGATACGGGAGGGCTTACCATCTGGCCCCAGTGCTGCAATGATACCGCGAGACCCACGCTCACCGGCT
CCAGATTTATCAGCAATAAACCAGCCAGCCGGAAGGGCCGAGCGCAGAAGTGGTCCTGCAACTTTATCCG
CCTCCATCCAGTCTATTAATTGTTGCCGGGAAGCTAGAGTAAGTAGTTCGCCAGTTAATAGTTTGCGCAA
CGTTGTTGCCATTGCTACAGGCATCGTGGTGTCACGCTCGTCGTTTGGTATGGCTTCATTCAGCTCCGGT
TCCCAACGATCAAGGCGAGTTACATGATCCCCCATGTTGTGCAAAAAAGCGGTTAGCTCCTTCGGTCCTC
CGATCGTTGTCAGAAGTAAGTTGGCCGCAGTGTTATCACTCATGGTTATGGCAGCACTGCATAATTCTCT
TACTGTCATGCCATCCGTAAGATGCTTTTCTGTGACTGGTGAGTACTCAACCAAGTCATTCTGAGAATAG
TGTATGCGGCGACCGAGTTGCTCTTGCCCGGCGTCAACACGGGATAATACCGCGCCACATAGCAGAACTT
TAAAAGTGCTCATCATTGGAAAACGTTCTTCGGGGCGAAAACTCTCAAGGATCTTACCGCTGTTGAGATC
CAGTTCGATGTAACCCACTCGTGCACCCAACTGATCTTCAGCATCTTTTACTTTCACCAGCGTTTCTGGG
TGAGCAAAAACAGGAAGGCAAAATGCCGCAAAAAAGGGAATAAGGGCGACACGGAAATGTTGAATACTCA
TACTCTTCCTTTTTCAATATTATTGAAGCATTTATCAGGGTTATTGTCTCATGAGCGGATACATATTTGA
ATGTATTTAGAAAAATAAACAAATAGGGGTTCCGCGCACATTTCCCCGAAAAGTGCCACCTGACGTCTAA
GAAACCATTATTATCATGACATTAACCTATAAAAATAGGCGTATCACGAGGCCCTTTCGTCTTCACTATA
GGAGCTTGGCCCATTGCATACGTTGTATCCATATCATAATATGTACATTTATATTGGCTCATGTCCAACA
TTACCGCCATGTT
Features (pLannotate 1.2.2; 15 found; start..end, strand, type, name):
      1..380     +  enhancer       CMV enhancer: human cytomegalovirus immediate early enhancer
    381..676     +  LTR            3' LTR (ΔU3) (fragment): self-inactivating 3' long terminal repeat (LTR) from Moloney murine leukemia virus
    739..1096    +  misc_feature   MMLV Ψ: packaging signal of Moloney murine leukemia virus (MMLV)
   1161..1577    +  CDS            gag (truncated): truncated Moloney murine leukemia virus (MMLV) gag gene lacking the start codon
   1587..1961    +  misc_feature   pol region: Moloney murine leukemia virus (MMLV) pol region containing the splice acceptor site
   1997..2062    +  CDS            3xFLAG: three tandem FLAG® epitope tags, followed by an enterokinase cleavage site
   2093..3928    +  CDS            NCOA4 (sequence partly withheld): NCOA4_HUMAN - Also known as ARA70, ELE1, RFG. Experimental evidence at protein level: Swiss-Prot protein existence level 1. Enhances the androgen receptor transcriptional activity in prostate cancer cells. Ligand-independent coactivator of the peroxisome proliferator-activated receptor (PPAR) gamma. From Homo sapiens (Human).
   3960..4535    +  misc_feature   IRES2: internal ribosome entry site (IRES) of the encephalomyocarditis virus (EMCV)
   4542..5141    +  CDS            PuroR: puromycin N-acetyltransferase; pac from Streptomyces alboniger; confers resistance to puromycin
   5249..5370    +  LTR            3' LTR (ΔU3) (fragment): self-inactivating 3' long terminal repeat (LTR) from Moloney murine leukemia virus
   5371..5840    +  LTR            LTR: long terminal repeat from Moloney murine leukemia virus
   5906..5958    -  CDS            lacI (fragment): lac repressor; lacI; The lac repressor binds to the lac operator to inhibit transcription in E. coli. This inhibition can be relieved by adding lactose or isopropyl-β-D-thiogalactopyranoside (IPTG).
   6141..6729    -  rep_origin     ori: high-copy-number ColE1/pMB1/pBR322/pUC origin of replication
   6893..7753    -  CDS            AmpR: β-lactamase; bla; confers resistance to ampicillin, carbenicillin, and related antibiotics
   7754..7858    -  promoter       AmpR promoter: bla
