[The description below was written by a language model from this plasmid's Addgene catalogue record and pLannotate feature annotations shown in this document.]
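Description:
pMRX-IP-3xFLAG-NCOA4 is a Moloney murine leukemia virus-based retroviral expression plasmid built on the pMRX-IP backbone and intended for stable expression of N-terminally 3xFLAG-tagged human NCOA4 in mammalian cells. Although the catalogue lists it simply as a mammalian expression vector, the roughly 8 kb annotated sequence shows a retroviral transfer-vector layout. A CMV enhancer is fused to MMLV LTR sequence at the 5' end, which would drive transcription of the viral genome in packaging cells. It is followed by the MMLV Ψ packaging signal, a truncated gag lacking its start codon (extending the packaging region), and a pol-derived segment carrying a splice acceptor. A 3' MMLV LTR closes the proviral unit. In bacteria the plasmid is maintained by a high-copy ColE1/pUC-type origin and selected with ampicillin through the bla gene and its promoter. A short lacI fragment in the backbone appears to be a cloning remnant.

The payload is a single bicistronic transcript. The 3xFLAG epitope, with its enterokinase cleavage site, lies upstream of the NCOA4 coding sequence. An EMCV IRES then allows cap-independent translation of puromycin N-acetyltransferase from the same mRNA. No separate internal promoter is annotated, so expression after integration presumably comes from the LTR. Because the marker is linked to the transgene, puromycin selection enriches for cells expressing tagged NCOA4. The FLAG tag allows detection or immunoprecipitation of the protein. The associated publication concerns the role of NCOA4 in ferritin phase separation and ferritinophagy, which is consistent with using this construct to generate stable cell lines for studying that pathway.
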