Addgene plasmid #192807: pMRX-IP-3xFLAG-NCOA4
Purpose: Stable expression of 3xFLAG-NCOA4 in mammalian cells
Depositing lab: Noboru Mizushima. Depositing organization: The University of Tokyo. Publication: NCOA4 drives ferritin phase separation to facilitate macroferritinophagy and microferritinophagy. Ohshima T, Yamamoto H, Sakamaki Y, Saito C, Mizushima N. J Cell Biol. 2022 Oct 3;221(10). pii: 213442. doi: 10.1083/jcb.202203102. Epub 2022 Sep 6. PubMed 36066504.
Backbone
  Vector backbone: pMRX-IP
  Vector type: Mammalian Expression
  Selectable markers: Puromycin
Growth in bacteria
  Bacterial resistance: Ampicillin, 100 μg/mL
  Growth temperature: 37°C
  Growth strain: DH5alpha
  Copy number: Unknown
Gene/Insert
  Gene/Insert name: NCOA4
  Species: H. sapiens (human)
  Insert size (bp): 1842
  Entrez Gene: NCOA4 (a.k.a. ARA70, ELE1, PTC3, RFG)
  Tag / fusion protein: 3xFLAG (N terminal on insert)
Terms and licenses: Academic/Nonprofit Terms; Industry Terms: Not Available to Industry
How to cite: pMRX-IP-3xFLAG-NCOA4 was a gift from Noboru Mizushima (Addgene plasmid # 192807 ; http://n2t.net/addgene:192807 ; RRID:Addgene_192807)
